>Addgene plasmid #243750 | TwinStrepSUMO-pvc10 | addgene full sequence | sequence record 486998 | Addgene NGS Result
TTCTTGAAGACGAAAGGGCCTCGTGATACGCCTATTTTTATAGGTTAATGTCATGATAATAATGGTTTCT
TAGACGTCAGGTGGCACTTTTCGGGGAAATGTGCGCGGAACCCCTATTTGTTTATTTTTCTAAATACATT
CAAATATGTATCCGCTCATGAGACAATAACCCTGATAAATGCTTCAATAATATTGAAAAAGGAAGAGTAT
GAGTATTCAACATTTCCGTGTCGCCCTTATTCCCTTTTTTGCGGCATTTTGCCTTCCTGTTTTTGCTCAC
CCAGAAACGCTGGTGAAAGTAAAAGATGCTGAAGATCAGTTGGGTGCACGAGTGGGTTACATCGAACTGG
ATCTCAACAGCGGTAAGATCCTTGAGAGTTTTCGCCCCGAAGAACGTTTTCCAATGATGAGCACTTTTAA
AGTTCTGCTATGTGGCGCGGTATTATCCCGTGTTGACGCCGGGCAAGAGCAACTCGGTCGCCGCATACAC
TATTCTCAGAATGACTTGGTTGAGTACTCACCAGTCACAGAAAAGCATCTTACGGATGGCATGACAGTAA
GAGAATTATGCAGTGCTGCCATAACCATGAGTGATAACACTGCGGCCAACTTACTTCTGACAACGATCGG
AGGACCGAAGGAGCTAACCGCTTTTTTGCACAACATGGGGGATCATGTAACTCGCCTTGATCGTTGGGAA
CCGGAGCTGAATGAAGCCATACCAAACGACGAGCGTGACACCACGATGCCTGCAGCAATGGCAACAACGT
TGCGCAAACTATTAACTGGCGAACTACTTACTCTAGCTTCCCGGCAACAATTAATAGACTGGATGGAGGC
GGATAAAGTTGCAGGACCACTTCTGCGCTCGGCCCTTCCGGCTGGCTGGTTTATTGCTGATAAATCTGGA
GCCGGTGAGCGTGGGTCTCGCGGTATCATTGCAGCACTGGGGCCAGATGGTAAGCCCTCCCGTATCGTAG
TTATCTACACGACGGGGAGTCAGGCAACTATGGATGAACGAAATAGACAGATCGCTGAGATAGGTGCCTC
ACTGATTAAGCATTGGTAACTGTCAGACCAAGTTTACTCATATATACTTTAGATTGATTTAAAACTTCAT
TTTTAATTTAAAAGGATCTAGGTGAAGATCCTTTTTGATAATCTCATGACCAAAATCCCTTAACGTGAGT
TTTCGTTCCACTGAGCGTCAGACCCCGTAGAAAAGATCAAAGGATCTTCTTGAGATCCTTTTTTTCTGCG
CGTAATCTGCTGCTTGCAAACAAAAAAACCACCGCTACCAGCGGTGGTTTGTTTGCCGGATCAAGAGCTA
CCAACTCTTTTTCCGAAGGTAACTGGCTTCAGCAGAGCGCAGATACCAAATACTGTCCTTCTAGTGTAGC
CGTAGTTAGGCCACCACTTCAAGAACTCTGTAGCACCGCCTACATACCTCGCTCTGCTAATCCTGTTACC
AGTGGCTGCTGCCAGTGGCGATAAGTCGTGTCTTACCGGGTTGGACTCAAGACGATAGTTACCGGATAAG
GCGCAGCGGTCGGGCTGAACGGGGGGTTCGTGCACACAGCCCAGCTTGGAGCGAACGACCTACACCGAAC
TGAGATACCTACAGCGTGAGCTATGAGAAAGCGCCACGCTTCCCGAAGGGAGAAAGGCGGACAGGTATCC
GGTAAGCGGCAGGGTCGGAACAGGAGAGCGCACGAGGGAGCTTCCAGGGGGAAACGCCTGGTATCTTTAT
AGTCCTGTCGGGTTTCGCCACCTCTGACTTGAGCGTCGATTTTTGTGATGCTCGTCAGGGGGGCGGAGCC
TATGGAAAAACGCCAGCAACGCGGCCTTTTTACGGTTCCTGGCCTTTTGCTGGCCTTTTGCTCACATGTT
CTTTCCTGCGTTATCCCCTGATTCTGTGGATAACCGTATTACCGCCTTTGAGTGAGCTGATACCGCTCGC
CGCAGCCGAACGACCGAGCGCAGCGAGTCAGTGAGCGAGGAAGCGGAAGAGCGCCTGATGCGGTATTTTC
TCCTTACGCATCTGTGCGGTATTTCACACCGCAATGGTGCACTCTCAGTACAATCTGCTCTGATGCCGCA
TAGTTAAGCCAGTATACACTCCGCTATCGCTACGTGACTGGGTCATGGCTGCGCCCCGACACCCGCCAAC
ACCCGCTGACGCGCCCTGACGGGCTTGTCTGCTCCCGGCATCCGCTTACAGACAAGCTGTGACCGTCTCC
GGGAGCTGCATGTGTCAGAGGTTTTCACCGTCATCACCGAAACGCGCGAGGCAGCTGCGGTAAAGCTCAT
CAGCGTGGTCGTGAAGCGATTCACAGATGTCTGCCTGTTCATCCGCGTCCAGCTCGTTGAGTTTCTCCAG
AAGCGTTAATGTCTGGCTTCTGATAAAGCGGGCCATGTTAAGGGCGGTTTTTTCCTGTTTGGTCACTGAT
GCCTCCGTGTAAGGGGGATTTCTGTTCATGGGGGTAATGATACCGATGAAACGAGAGAGGATGCTCACGA
TACGGGTTACTGATGATGAACATGCCCGGTTACTGGAACGTTGTGAGGGTAAACAACTGGCGGTATGGAT
GCGGCGGGACCAGAGAAAAATCACTCAGGGTCAATGCCAGCGCTTCGTTAATACAGATGTAGGTGTTCCA
CAGGGTAGCCAGCAGCATCCTGCGATGCAGATCCGGAACATAATGGTGCAGGGCGCTGACTTCCGCGTTT
CCAGACTTTACGAAACACGGAAACCGAAGACCATTCATGTTGTTGCTCAGGTCGCAGACGTTTTGCAGCA
GCAGTCGCTTCACGTTCGCTCGCGTATCGGTGATTCATTCTGCTAACCAGTAAGGCAACCCCGCCAGCCT
AGCCGGGTCCTCAACGACAGGAGCACGATCATGCGCACCCGTGGCCAGGACCCAACGCTGCCCGAGATGC
GCCGCGTGCGGCTGCTGGAGATGGCGGACGCGATGGATATGTTCTGCCAAGGGTTGGTTTGCGCATTCAC
AGTTCTCCGCAAGAATTGATTGGCTCCAATTCTTGGAGTGGTGAATCCGTTAGCGAGGTGCCGCCGGCTT
CCATTCAGGTCGAGGTGGCCCGGCTCCATGCACCGCGACGCAACGCGGGGAGGCAGACAAGGTATAGGGC
GGCGCCTACAATCCATGCCAACCCGTTCCATGTGCTCGCCGAGGCGGCATAAATCGCCGTGACGATCAGC
GGTCCAATGATCGAAGTTAGGCTGGTAAGAGCCGCGAGCGATCCTTGAAGCTGTCCCTGATGGTCGTCAT
CTACCTGCCTGGACAGCATGGCCTGCAACGCGGGCATCCCGATGCCGCCGGAAGCGAGAAGAATCATAAT
GGGGAAGGCCATCCAGCCTCGCGTCGCGAACGCCAGCAAGACGTAGCCCAGCGCGTCGGCCGCCATGCCG
GCGATAATGGCCTGCTTCTCGCCGAAACGTTTGGTGGCGGGACCAGTGACGAAGGCTTGAGCGAGGGCGT
GCAAGATTCCGAATACCGCAAGCGACAGGCCGATCATCGTCGCGCTCCAGCGAAAGCGGTCCTCGCCGAA
AATGACCCAGAGCGCTGCCGGCACCTGTCCTACGAGTTGCATGATAAAGAAGACAGTCATAAGTGCGGCG
ACGATAGTCATGCCCCGCGCCCACCGGAAGGAGCTGACTGGGTTGAAGGCTCTCAAGGGCATCGGTCGAG
ATCCCGGTGCCTAATGAGTGAGCTAACTTACATTAATTGCGTTGCGCTCACTGCCCGCTTTCCAGTCGGG
AAACCTGTCGTGCCAGCTGCATTAATGAATCGGCCAACGCGCGGGGAGAGGCGGTTTGCGTATTGGGCGC
CAGGGTGGTTTTTCTTTTCACCAGTGAGACGGGCAACAGCTGATTGCCCTTCACCGCCTGGCCCTGAGAG
AGTTGCAGCAAGCGGTCCACGCTGGTTTGCCCCAGCAGGCGAAAATCCTGTTTGATGGTGGTTAACGGCG
GGATATAACATGAGCTGTCTTCGGTATCGTCGTATCCCACTACCGAGATATCCGCACCAACGCGCAGCCC
GGACTCGGTAATGGCGCGCATTGCGCCCAGCGCCATCTGATCGTTGGCAACCAGCATCGCAGTGGGAACG
ATGCCCTCATTCAGCATTTGCATGGTTTGTTGAAAACCGGACATGGCACTCCAGTCGCCTTCCCGTTCCG
CTATCGGCTGAATTTGATTGCGAGTGAGATATTTATGCCAGCCAGCCAGACGCAGACGCGCCGAGACAGA
ACTTAATGGGCCCGCTAACAGCGCGATTTGCTGGTGACCCAATGCGACCAGATGCTCCACGCCCAGTCGC
GTACCGTCTTCATGGGAGAAAATAATACTGTTGATGGGTGTCTGGTCAGAGACATCAAGAAATAACGCCG
GAACATTAGTGCAGGCAGCTTCCACAGCAATGGCATCCTGGTCATCCAGCGGATAGTTAATGATCAGCCC
ACTGACGCGTTGCGCGAGAAGATTGTGCACCGCCGCTTTACAGGCTTCGACGCCGCTTCGTTCTACCATC
GACACCACCACGCTGGCACCCAGTTGATCGGCGCGAGATTTAATCGCCGCGACAATTTGCGACGGCGCGT
GCAGGGCCAGACTGGAGGTGGCAACGCCAATCAGCAACGACTGTTTGCCCGCCAGTTGTTGTGCCACGCG
GTTGGGAATGTAATTCAGCTCCGCCATCGCCGCTTCCACTTTTTCCCGCGTTTTCGCAGAAACGTGGCTG
GCCTGGTTCACCACGCGGGAAACGGTCTGATAAGAGACACCGGCATACTCTGCGACATCGTATAACGTTA
CTGGTTTCACATTCACCACCCTGAATTGACTCTCTTCCGGGCGCTATCATGCCATACCGCGAAAGGTTTT
GCGCCATTCGATGGTGTCCGGGATCTCGACGCTCTCCCTTATGCGACTCCTGCATTAGGAAGCAGCCCAG
TAGTAGGTTGAGGCCGTTGAGCACCGCCGCCGCAAGGAATGGTGCATGCAAGGAGATGGCGCCCAACAGT
CCCCCGGCCACGGGGCCTGCCACCATACCCACGCCGAAACAAGCGCTCATGAGCCCGAAGTGGCGAGCCC
GATCTTCCCCATCGGTGATGTCGGCGATATAGGCGCCAGCAACCGCACCTGTGGCGCCGGTGATGCCGGC
CACGATGCGTCCGGCGTAGAGGATCGAGATCTCGATCCCGCGAAATTAATACGACTCACTATAGGGGAAT
TGTGAGCGGATAACAATTCCCCTCTAGAAATAATTTTGTTTAACTTTAAGAAGGAGATATACCATGGGCA
GCAGCCATCATCATCATCATCACAGCAGCGGCCTGGTGCCGCGCGGCAGCCATATGGCTAGCTGGAGCCA
TCCGCAGTTTGAAAAAGGTGGTGGTAGCGGTGGTGGTTCAGGTGGTAGTGCATGGTCACACCCTCAGTTT
GAGAAAATGTCGGACTCAGAAGTCAATCAAGAAGCTAAGCCAGAGGTCAAGCCAGAAGTCAAGCCTGAGA
CTCACATCAATTTAAAGGTGTCCGATGGATCTTCAGAGATCTTCTTCAAGATCAAAAAGACCACTCCTTT
AAGAAGGCTGATGGAAGCGTTCGCTAAAAGACAGGGTAAGGAAATGGACTCCTTAAGATTCTTGTACGAC
GGTATTAGAATCCAAGCTGATCAGACCCCTGAAGATTTGGACATGGAGGATAACGATATTATTGAGGCTC
ACAGAGAACAGATTGGTGGATCCATGAGTGAAGCGATTGTGGTGGATGGTGACGTGTTACAGTTTGATCC
CAACTTTGGCAATCGGCAGGTGACGGTTCCCAGCCCAGGAAAAATTAGCGGCACAGGACATGCGCAGGTA
AGTGGAAAAAAAGTGTGTATTCTGGGGGATGAGAAACAGGTCAGGGTTTCTGCAACCTATATTACAACAA
CACATACTACGCCGGGAACAGGAACCATTACTATCAGTGCTCTGGATGCTGGCCAGCAGGCCCTTCAGTG
TACCAGTGGGGCGGCTTTAATTATCAAGGGGCAGCAATTTACGGCGATGTTTACGCCTGAATTGCCAGCC
ATGAATAATACAGTGACTCCGCCACAACCGGATGTTACGACACCTTCATCAGGAAAAGGACGTTTTATCA
CTCAACAAAATTTTGCTACCGTAAATGGTAGTGGCGATTATAAGGACGATGACGATAAGGATGGCTAAGC
GGCCGCACTCGAGGCCCGAAAGGAAGCTAAGTTGGCTGCTGCCACCGCTGAGCAATAACTAGCATAACCC
CTTGGGGCCTCTAAACGGGTCTTGAGGGGTTTTTTGCTGAAAGGAGGAACTATATCCGGATATCCCGCAA
GAGGCCCGGCAGTACCGGCATAACCAAGCCTATGCCTACAGCATCCAGGGTGACGGTGCCGAGGATGACG
ATGAGCGCATTGTTAGATTTCATACACGGTGCCTGACTGCGTTAGCAATTTAACTGTGATAAACTACCGC
ATTAAAGCTTATCGATGATAAGCTGTCAAACATGAGAA
Features (pLannotate 1.2.2; 21 found; start..end, strand, type, name):
    104..208     +  promoter       AmpR promoter: bla
    209..1069    +  CDS            AmpR: β-lactamase; bla; confers resistance to ampicillin, carbenicillin, and related antibiotics
   1240..1828    +  rep_origin     ori: high-copy-number ColE1/pMB1/pBR322/pUC origin of replication
   2014..2153    -  misc_feature   bom: basis of mobility region from pBR322
   2255..2446    -  CDS            rop: Rop protein, which maintains plasmids at low copy number; rop
   2463..2843    +  CDS            YPB1_ECOLX: Protein predicted: Swiss-Prot protein existence level 4. From Escherichia coli.
   3085..3709    -  CDS            TcR (fragment): tetracycline efflux protein; tet; confers resistance to tetracycline
   3724..3745    -  protein_bind   CAP binding site: CAP binding activates transcription in the presence of cAMP. E. coli catabolite activator protein
   3758..4840    -  CDS            lacI: lac repressor; lacI; The lac repressor binds to the lac operator to inhibit transcription in E. coli. This inhibition can be relieved by adding lactose or isopropyl-β-D-thiogalactopyranoside (IPTG).
   4841..4918    -  promoter       lacI promoter: lacI
   4926..5205    -  CDS            TcR (fragment): tetracycline efflux protein; tet; confers resistance to tetracycline
   5227..5245    +  promoter       T7 promoter: promoter for bacteriophage T7 RNA polymerase
   5246..5270    +  protein_bind   lac operator: The lac repressor binds to the lac operator to inhibit transcription in E. coli. This inhibition can be relieved by adding lactose or isopropyl-β-D-thiogalactopyranoside (IPTG). lac repressor encoded by lacI
   5285..5307    +  RBS            RBS: efficient ribosome binding site from bacteriophage T7 gene 10 (Olins and Rangwala, 1989)
   5326..5342    +  CDS            capTEV™ (fragment): composite tag for in vivo biotinylation, TEV protease cleavage, and 6xHis tagging
   5353..5370    +  CDS            thrombin site: thrombin recognition and cleavage site
   5467..5759    +  CDS            SUMO (fragment): cleavable ubiquitin-like protein tag; S. cerevisiae SMT3 (truncated)
   6244..6281    +  CDS            SET1 (fragment): solubility-enhancement tag derived from T7 phage gene 10B
   6289..6336    +  terminator     T7 terminator: transcription terminator for bacteriophage T7 RNA polymerase
   6359..6463    -  CDS            TcR (fragment): tetracycline efflux protein; tet; confers resistance to tetracycline
   6511..6539    -  promoter       tet promoter: E. coli promoter for tetracycline efflux protein gene
