[The description below was written by a language model from this plasmid's Addgene catalogue record and pLannotate feature annotations shown in this document.]
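Description:
TwinStrepSUMO-pvc10 is a 6.5 kb bacterial expression plasmid built on a TwinStrep-SUMO backbone for producing and affinity-purifying Pvc10, the spike tip protein of the Photorhabdus virulence cassette type of contractile injection system ("bacterial nanosyringe"). It has a pET/pBR322-style architecture. It carries a ColE1/pMB1-family origin together with the bom mobility region and the rop gene, and selection is by ampicillin through the bla β-lactamase gene under its own promoter. The catalogue lists it as high copy, although rop normally moderates copy number. Several scattered fragments of the tetracycline efflux gene and its promoter are remnants of the pBR322 ancestry and do not indicate functional tetracycline resistance.

The expression cassette consists of a T7 promoter followed by a lac operator and the strong T7 gene 10 ribosome binding site, and it ends at a T7 terminator. A plasmid-borne lacI gene supplies repressor, so transcription requires a host providing T7 RNA polymerase and is induced with IPTG. The open reading frame begins with N-terminal tag sequences. The annotation picks up a short His-tag-like fragment, a thrombin cleavage site and a truncated yeast SMT3 (SUMO) domain. The Twin-Strep tag implied by the backbone name is not separately annotated. The pvc10 insert, listed as synthetic and introduced by Gibson assembly, is also unannotated. It presumably occupies the unannotated gap between SUMO and the terminator region. SUMO fusion generally aids solubility and allows the tags to be removed with SUMO protease, leaving purified Pvc10 after Strep-Tactin capture.
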