Addgene plasmid #243750: TwinStrepSUMO-pvc10
Purpose: For affinity purification of spike tip (Pvc10)
Depositing lab: Feng Zhang. Depositing organization: Broad Institute. Publication: Targeted delivery of diverse biomolecules with engineered bacterial nanosyringes. Kreitz J, Yang V, Friedrich MJ, Pham J, Macrae RK, Zhang F. Nat Biotechnol. 2025 Aug 12. doi: 10.1038/s41587-025-02774-x. PubMed 40796978.
Backbone
  Vector backbone: TwinStrep-SUMO
  Vector type: Bacterial Expression
Growth in bacteria
  Bacterial resistance: Ampicillin, 100 μg/mL
  Growth temperature: 37°C
  Growth strain: NEB Stable
  Copy number: High Copy
Gene/Insert
  Gene/Insert name: pvc10
  Species: Synthetic
  Cloning method: Gibson Cloning
Terms and licenses: Academic/Nonprofit Terms; Industry Terms: Not Available to Industry
How to cite: TwinStrepSUMO-pvc10 was a gift from Feng Zhang (Addgene plasmid # 243750 ; http://n2t.net/addgene:243750 ; RRID:Addgene_243750)
